Addgene plasmid #147321: pnYC-NpG-DmNot10_1-406_Q
Purpose: Bacterial Expression of DmNot10_1-406
Depositing lab: Elisa Izaurralde. Depositing organization: Max Planck Institute for Developmental Biology.
Backbone
  Vector backbone: Unknown
  Vector type: Bacterial Expression
Growth in bacteria
  Bacterial resistance: Chloramphenicol, 25 μg/mL
  Growth temperature: 37°C
  Growth strain: DH5alpha
  Copy number: Low Copy
Gene/Insert
  Gene/Insert name: DmNot10_1-406
  Species: D. melanogaster (fly)
  Entrez Gene: Not10 (a.k.a. Dmel_CG18616, CG18616, Dmel\CG18616, NOT10, dNot10)
  Cloning method: Unknown
Terms and licenses: Academic/Nonprofit Terms; Industry Terms: Not Available to Industry
Depositor comments: ORF extracted fromNCBI:NM_141958.3. Plasmids from this collection were made available to the research community and donated after the lab closed. Please note that the sequence provided by the depositing laboratory may be theoretical/predicted or based on Sanger sequencing results. There may be discrepancies between sequencing results obtained by Addgene and the depositor sequence. If an Addgene verified sequence is not available, please contact before placing your order to request that our lab fully sequence the plasmid.
How to cite: pnYC-NpG-DmNot10_1-406_Q was a gift from Elisa Izaurralde (Addgene plasmid # 147321 ; http://n2t.net/addgene:147321 ; RRID:Addgene_147321)
