[The description below was written by a language model from this plasmid's Addgene catalogue record and pLannotate feature annotations shown in this document.]
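Description:
pnYC-NpG-DmNot10_1-406_Q is a bacterial expression plasmid for producing an N-terminal fragment (residues 1–406) of Drosophila melanogaster Not10, a component of the CCR4-NOT deadenylase complex that functions in mRNA degradation and translational repression. The catalogue lists the backbone as unknown, but the annotated 6,269 nt depositor sequence shows a p15A origin of replication, a chloramphenicol acetyltransferase gene with its own cat promoter, and several disrupted fragments of a tetracycline resistance gene with its tet promoter, an arrangement reminiscent of pACYC-type vectors. Selection is by chloramphenicol, and the plasmid is recorded as low copy. Because the p15A origin is compatible with ColE1-type replicons, a plasmid of this kind can be maintained alongside a second expression vector in the same E. coli cell, although the record does not state that co-expression was the intended use.

The expression cassette, inserted within the interrupted tetracycline resistance region, consists of a T7 promoter followed by a lac operator and the phage T7 gene 10 ribosome binding site, so transcription depends on T7 RNA polymerase and is IPTG-inducible in hosts that supply the polymerase and lac repressor. No lacI gene is annotated on the plasmid. The open reading frame begins with Schistosoma japonicum glutathione S-transferase, placed upstream of the Not10 fragment to give an N-terminal GST fusion suitable for glutathione affinity purification or pulldown assays. The short linker between GST and Not10 is not annotated, so any protease cleavage site there is not documented. A T7 terminator closes the cassette; the small SET1, RSF ori, IS1 and resD matches are partial hits, probably vector remnants. The depositor notes that the sequence may be theoretical or only partly verified.
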