Features (pLannotate 1.2.2; 18 found; start..end, strand, type, name):
    739..834     -  CDS            resD (fragment): REDF_ECOLI - Also known as D. Protein inferred from homology: Swiss-Prot protein existence level 3. Acts as a repressor of transcription and as a site-specific resolvase that cleaves at the RfsF site. From Escherichia coli (strain K12).
    824..881     +  CDS            TcR (fragment): tetracycline efflux protein; tet; confers resistance to tetracycline
    878..971     -  CDS            TcR (fragment): tetracycline efflux protein; tet; confers resistance to tetracycline
   1475..2375    -  CDS            TcR (fragment): tetracycline efflux protein; tet; confers resistance to tetracycline
   2402..2420    +  promoter       T7 promoter: promoter for bacteriophage T7 RNA polymerase
   2421..2445    +  protein_bind   lac operator: The lac repressor binds to the lac operator to inhibit transcription in E. coli. This inhibition can be relieved by adding lactose or isopropyl-β-D-thiogalactopyranoside (IPTG). lac repressor encoded by lacI
   2460..2482    +  RBS            RBS: efficient ribosome binding site from bacteriophage T7 gene 10 (Olins and Rangwala, 1989)
   2493..3143    +  CDS            GST: glutathione S-transferase from Schistosoma japonicum
   3200..4417    +  CDS            Not10 (fragment): CNO10_DROME - Experimental evidence at protein level: Swiss-Prot protein existence level 1. Component of the CCR4-NOT complex which is one of the major cellular mRNA deadenylases and is linked to various cellular processes including bulk mRNA degradation, miRNA-mediated repression, translational repression during translational initiation and general transcription regulation. Additional complex functions may be a consequence of its influence on mRNA expression. Is not required for association of CNOT7 to the CCR4-NOT complex (By similarity). From Drosophila melanogaster (Fruit fly).
   4458..4507    +  CDS            SET1 (fragment): solubility-enhancement tag derived from T7 phage gene 10B
   4515..4562    +  terminator     T7 terminator: transcription terminator for bacteriophage T7 RNA polymerase
   4585..4689    -  CDS            TcR (fragment): tetracycline efflux protein; tet; confers resistance to tetracycline
   4737..4765    -  promoter       tet promoter: E. coli promoter for tetracycline efflux protein gene
   4877..5422    +  rep_origin     p15A ori: Plasmids containing the medium-copy-number p15A origin of replication can be propagated in E. coli cells that contain a second plasmid with the ColE1 origin.
   5510..5565    +  rep_origin     RSF ori (fragment): Plasmids containing the RSF 1030 origin of replication can be propagated in E. coli cells that contain additional plasmids with compatible origins.
   5684..5827    -  mobile_element IS1 (fragment): prokaryotic transposable element IS1
   5948..6050    +  promoter       cat promoter: promoter of the E. coli cat gene encoding chloramphenicol acetyltransferase
   6051..441     +  CDS            CmR (across the origin): chloramphenicol acetyltransferase; cat; confers resistance to chloramphenicol
>Addgene plasmid #147321 | pnYC-NpG-DmNot10_1-406_Q | depositor full sequence | sequence record 289768 | Full Sequence
GGTATGGCAATGAAAGACGGTGAGCTGGTGATATGGGATAGTGTTCACCCTTGTTACACCGTTTTCCATG
AGCAAACTGAAACGTTTTCATCGCTCTGGAGTGAATACCACGACGATTTCCGGCAGTTTCTACACATATA
TTCGCAAGATGTGGCGTGTTACGGTGAAAACCTGGCCTATTTCCCTAAAGGGTTTATTGAGAATATGTTT
TTCGTCTCAGCCAATCCCTGGGTGAGTTTCACCAGTTTTGATTTAAACGTGGCCAATATGGACAACTTCT
TCGCCCCCGTTTTCACCATGGGCAAATATTATACGCAAGGCGACAAGGTGCTGATGCCGCTGGCGATTCA
GGTTCATCATGCCGTCTGTGATGGCTTCCATGTCGGCAGAATGCTTAATGAATTACAACAGTACTGCGAT
GAGTGGCAGGGCGGGGCGTAATTTTTTTAAGGCAGTTATTGGTGCCCTTAAACGCCTGGTGCTACGCCTG
AATAAGTGATAATAAGCGGATGAATGGCAGAAATTCGAAAGCAAATTCGACCCGGTCGTCGGTTCAGGGC
AGGGTCGTTAAATAGCCGCTTATGTCTATTGCTGGTTTACCGGTTTATTGACTACCGGAAGCAGTGTGAC
CGTGTGCTTCTCAAATGCCTGAGGCCAGTTTGCTCAGGCTCTCCCCGTGGAGGTAATAATTGACGATATG
ATCATTTATTCTGCCTCCCAGAGCCTGATAAAAACGGTTAGCGCTTCGTTAATACAGATGTAGGTGTTCC
ACAGGGTAGCCAGCAGCATCCTGCGATGCAGATCCGGAACATAATGGTGCAGGGCGCTTGTTTCGGCGTG
GGTATGGTGGCAGGCCCCGTGGCCGGGGGACTGTTGGGCGCTGCCGGCACCTGTCCTACGAGTTGCATGA
TAAAGAAGACAGTCATAAGTGCGGCGACGATAGTCATGCCCCGCGCCCACCGGAAGGAGCTACCGGACAG
CGGTGCGGACTGTTGTAACTCAGAATAAGAAATGAGGCCGCTCATGGCGTTGACTCTCAGTCATAGTATC
GTGGTATCACCGGTTGGTTCCACTCTCTGTTGCGGGCAACTTCAGCAGCACGTAGGGGACTTCCGCGTTT
CCAGACTTTACGAAACACGGAAACCGAAGACCATTCATGTTGTTGCTCAGGTCGCAGACGTTTTGCAGCA
GCAGTCGCTTCACGTTCGCTCGCGTATCGGTGATTCATTCTGCTAACCAGTAAGGCAACCCCGCCAGCCT
AGCCGGGTCCTCAACGACAGGAGCACGATCATGCGCACCCGTGGCCAGGACCCAACGCTGCCCGAGATGC
GCCGCGTGCGGCTGCTGGAGATGGCGGACGCGATGGATATGTTCTGCCAAGGGTTGGTTTGCGCATTCAC
AGTTCTCCGCAAGAATTGATTGGCTCCAATTCTTGGAGTGGTGAATCCGTTAGCGAGGTGCCGCCGGCTT
CCATTCAGGTCGAGGTGGCCCGGCTCCATGCACCGCGACGCAACGCGGGGAGGCAGACAAGGTATAGGGC
GGCGCCTACAATCCATGCCAACCCGTTCCATGTGCTCGCCGAGGCGGCATAAATCGCCGTGACGATCAGC
GGTCCAGTGATCGAAGTTAGGCTGGTAAGAGCCGCGAGCGATCCTTGAAGCTGTCCCTGATGGTCGTCAT
CTACCTGCCTGGACAGCATGGCCTGCAACGCGGGCATCCCGATGCCGCCGGAAGCGAGAAGAATCATAAT
GGGGAAGGCCATCCAGCCTCGCGTCGCGAACGCCAGCAAGACGTAGCCCAGCGCGTCGGCCGCCATGCCG
GCGATAATGGCCTGCTTCTCGCCGAAACGTTTGGTGGCGGGACCAGTGACGAAGGCTTGAGCGAGGGCGT
GCAAGATTCCGAATACCGCAAGCGACAGGCCGATCATCGTCGCGCTCCAGCGAAAGCGGTCCTCGCCGAA
AATGACCCAGAGCGCTGCCGGCACCTGTCCTACGAGTTGCATGATAAAGAAGACAGTCATAAGTGCGGCG
ACGATAGTCATGCCCCGCGCCCACCGGAAGGAGCTGACTGGGTTGAAGGCTCTCAAGGGCATCGGTCGAC
GCTCTCCCTTATGCGACTCCTGCATTAGGAAGCAGCCCAGTAGTAGGTTGAGGCCGTTGAGCACCGCCGC
CGCAAGGAATGGTGCATGCAAGGAGATGGCGCCCAACAGTCCCCCGGCCACGGGGCCTGCCACCATACCC
ACGCCGAAACAAGCGCTCATGAGCCCGAAGTGGCGAGCCCGATCTTCCCCATCGGTGATGTCGGCGATAT
AGGCGCCAGCAACCGCACCTGTGGCGCCGGTGATGCCGGCCACGATGCGTCCGGCGTAGAGGATCAGACT
AAGATCTCGATCCCGCGAAATTAATACGACTCACTATAGGGGAATTGTGAGCGGATAACAATTCCCCACT
AGTAATAATTTTGTTTAACTTTAAGAAGGAGATATACCATGGCCCCTATACTAGGTTATTGGAAAATTAA
GGGCCTTGTGCAACCCACTCGACTTCTTTTGGAATATCTTGAAGAAAAATATGAAGAGCATTTGTATGAG
CGCGATGAAGGTGATAAATGGCGAAACAAAAAGTTTGAATTGGGTTTGGAGTTTCCCAATCTTCCTTATT
ATATTGATGGTGATGTTAAATTAACACAGTCTATGGCCATCATACGTTATATAGCTGACAAGCACAACAT
GTTGGGTGGTTGTCCAAAAGAGCGTGCAGAGATTTCAATGCTTGAAGGAGCGGTTTTGGATATTAGATAC
GGTGTTTCGAGAATTGCATATAGTAAAGACTTTGAAACTCTCAAAGTTGATTTTCTTAGCAAGCTACCTG
AAATGCTGAAAATGTTCGAAGATCGTTTATGTCATAAAACATATTTAAATGGTGATCATGTAACCCATCC
TGACTTCATGTTGTATGACGCTCTTGATGTTGTTTTATACATGGACCCAATGTGCCTGGATGCGTTCCCA
AAATTAGTTTGTTTTAAAAAACGTATTGAAGCTATCCCACAAATTGATAAGTACTTGAAATCCAGCAAGT
ATATAGCATGGCCTTTGCAGGGCTGGCAAGCCACGTTTGGTGGTGGCGACCATCCGCCAAAATCGGATGG
TACCGGCAGCGGCCTGGAAGTTCTGTTCCAGGGGCCCCATATGCTCGAGATGGACTCGGCGGAATCCCCC
ACCAAAACGCAGGCCGGCGAGGACGAGAACTACAGTCTGCTGTGCCAGGCGCACGAGCAGTTCAACAACT
CGGAGTTTGATCGCTGCTTGGAACTGCTCCAGGAGTTGGAGACGCGCGGCGAGAGCAGTGGTCCTGTCCT
GCGGCACAACCGGGCGGTGGTCAGCTACTACAAAACCGGGTGCACCCAACACTCCGTCCTGCTGAAAGAA
CTGGAGGCTCTAACCGCCGATGCAGATGCGCCCGGAGACGTGTCCAGCGGGCTGAGCCTTAAGCAGGGAG
CTGCCGCCGCCACTGTTGCTCGTTACAACCGGGCGGTCATCTATTATCACCGCCATATGTTCGGCACGGC
ACTGGAGAAACTAGCACCACTAGTGGCTCGTCTGGAAGCCCTGGAGAAGGCAATGGCAGCGCTGGTGGCC
ACACTACAGCTACAGCTGCTGCTGGCCACCAATCAACTAAACCGAGCCGAGGCCTTTCTGGATTACTTGC
AGTACAAGCTTAACCTGGTGGCCACAGCGCCTAGCAGCAATGCGGCCGAAGAGGCAGCTGTTGTCGGCAC
AGCACCTCCGTCAGCAGCGACGAACAGTTCAGTGGTGGCCTCACCAGGAGGAGCAGCTGTGGAGGGAGCT
GTGCCCGGTCTGGGCGGTAGTCTGCAGCTCTTGCAGCTAATAACGCTCGTGCTTAACCGAAAACCGGTGG
TTATTCAGGAAGACGGCACGCCGGAGTACGCTGCTCTGAAGGCTCAGCAGTACTACATCATGAAGGATTT
TCAGATGGCCGCCAAGCAGCTTATGCGAATCAATAACGAGTGTACACAAGCGGGCACTATAACCCCCCAG
CTGAGCACGTGCATTGCCAACAATATGGGAGTGATACACTTAAGAGTGCGTCACTATGCCATCGCCGCCA
AGTTCTTCCAAAATGCGCTCAACTTTGACCAGCAGCTGGCGCGAAATTTGCGCCAGAGTACGCTGCAAAC
CATGAGTTCGGCACGGTCCTGCGAGATCCTTTACAACCTCGGTGTGGCCATGTTGCACCTACGACGCCCC
AAGGAGGCGTTTCAGTGCTTTCTGGTTCCCGTTAAGCAATTCCACAGCAATCCACGTCTTTGGCTGCGCA
TGGCTGAGGCCTGCATCATGGAGCATGAGGCGAAACTAGTGGAGGAGGAGCGCCAGTCGCAGTCAGAAAC
GCCATCATGAGGATCCTAATAGTCTAGAGCTAGCCCTAGGAGATCCGGCTGCTAACAAAGCCCGAAAGGA
AGCTGAGTTGGCTGCTGCCACCGCTGAGCAATAACTAGCATAACCCCTTGGGGCCTCTAAACGGGTCTTG
AGGGGTTTTTTGCTGAAAGGAGGAACTATATCCGGATATCCCGCAAGAGGCCCGGCAGTACCGGCATAAC
CAAGCCTATGCCTACAGCATCCAGGGTGACGGTGCCGAGGATGACGATGAGCGCATTGTTAGATTTCATA
CACGGTGCCTGACTGCGTTAGCAATTTAACTGTGATAAACTACCGCATTAAAGCTTATCGATGATAAGCT
GTCAAACATGAGAATTACAACTTATATCGTATGGGGCTGACTTCAGGTGCTACATTTGAAGAGATAAATT
GCACTGAAATCAAGAAATATTTTATCTGATTAATAAGATGATCTTCTTGAGATCGTTTTGGTCTGCGCGT
AATCTCTTGCTCTGAAAACGAAAAAACCGCCTTGCAGGGCGGTTTTTCGAAGGTTCTCTGAGCTACCAAC
TCTTTGAACCGAGGTAACTGGCTTGGAGGAGCGCAGTCACCAAAACTTGTCCTTTCAGTTTAGCCTTAAC
CGGCGCATGACTTCAAGACTAACTCCTCTAAATCAATTACCAGTGGCTGCTGCCAGTGGTGCTTTTGCAT
GTCTTTCCGGGTTGGACTCAAGACGATAGTTACCGGATAAGGCGCAGCGGTCGGACTGAACGGGGGGTTC
GTGCATACAGTCCAGCTTGGAGCGAACTGCCTACCCGGAACTGAGTGTCAGGCGTGGAATGAGACAAACG
CGGCCATAACAGCGGAATGACACCGGTAAACCGAAAGGCAGGAACAGGAGAGCGCACGAGGGAGCCGCCA
GGGGGAAACGCCTGGTATCTTTATAGTCCTGTCGGGTTTCGCCACCACTGATTTGAGCGTCAGATTTCGT
GATGCTTGTCAGGGGGGCGGAGCCTATGGAAAAACGGCTTTGCCGCGGCCCTCTCACTTCCCTGTTAAGT
ATCTTCCTGGCATCTTCCAGGAAATCTCCGCCCCGTTCGTAAGCCATTTCCGCTCGCCGCAGTCGAACGA
CCGAGCGTAGCGAGTCAGTGAGCGAGGAAGCGGAATATATCCTGTATCACATATTCTGCTGACGCACCGG
TGCAGCCTTTTTTCTCCTGCCACATGAAGCACTTCACTGACACCCTCATCAGTGCCAACATAGTAAGCCA
GTATACACTCCCCTAGCGCTGATGTCCGGCGGTGCTTTTGCCGTTACGCACCACCCCGTCAGTAGCTGAA
CAGGAGGGACAGCTGATAGAAACAGAAGCCACTGGAGCACCTCAAAAACACCATCATACACTAAATCAGT
AAGTTGGCAGCATCACCCGACGCACTTTGCGCCGAATAAATACCTGTGACGGAAGATCACTTCGCAGAAT
AAATAAATCCTGGTGTCCCTGTTGATACCGGGAAGCCCTGGGCCAACTTTTGGCGAAAATGAGACGTTGA
TCGGCACGTAAGAGGTTCCAACTTTCACCATAATGAAATAAGATCACTACCGGGCGTATTTTTTGAGTTA
TCGAGATTTTCAGGAGCTAAGGAAGCTAAAATGGAGAAAAAAATCACTGGATATACCACCGTTGATATAT
CCCAATGGCATCGTAAAGAACATTTTGAGGCATTTCAGTCAGTTGCTCAATGTACCTATAACCAGACCGT
TCAGCTGGATATTACGGCCTTTTTAAAGACCGTAAAGAAAAATAAGCACAAGTTTTATCCGGCCTTTATT
CACATTCTTGCCCGCCTGATGAATGCTCATCCGGAATTC
